>Addgene plasmid #185521 | pCS2-foxd4l1.1-QR-myc | addgene full sequence | sequence record 366665 | Addgene NGS Result
CGCCATTCTGCCTGGGGACGTCGGAGCAAGCTTGATTTAGGTGACACTATAGAATACAAGCTACTTGTTC
TTTTTGCAGGATCCCATCGATTTAAAGCTATGGAGCAAAAGCTCATTTCTGAAGAGGACTTGAATGAAAT
GGAGCAAAAGCTCATTTCTGAAGAGGACTTGAATGAAATGGAGCAAAAGCTCATTTCTGAAGAGGACTTG
AATGAAATGGAGCAAAAGCTCATTTCTGAAGAGGACTTGAATGAAATGGAGCAAAAGCTCATTTCTGAAG
AGGACTTGAATGAAATGGAGAGCTTGGGCGACCTCACCATGGAGCAAAAGCTCATTTCTGAAGAGGACTT
GAATTCAAGGCCTATGAGCTTTAGCCAGGAGTCTGGTGCCCATCATCACCCCCAGGATTATGCAGGACTT
TCTGATGAGGAGGATGAAATTGATATTCTTGGAGAAGATGATCCCTGCAGCCTAAAGTCACACTTTTACC
TACAGCCCACACATTCAGTGATGGGGGACAGTGAGATGCTGAGTCCTTCCAAGCTCAGCTGCACTGAAAG
TGAGAGTGATTCCTCTGGAGAGAGTGAAGGAGGTACTTCTAAAGACTCCTCAACCACCCCAACTGGTAGC
AAAGCCAAAAGGACTCTGGTAAAGCCTCCTTACTCTTACATTGCTCTAATCACCATGGCTATCCTGCAGA
GTCCCCACAAGAAACTGACTCTCAGTGGCATCTGTGATTTTATCAGCAGCAAGTTCCCTTACTACAAGGA
CAAGTTCCCTGCTTGGCAGAATTCCATCAGGCACAACCTGTCCCTTAATGACTGCTTTATTAAAATACCA
CGGGAACCAGGAAATCCGGGAAAAGGCAATTATTGGACACTGGACCCTGCTTCTGAGGACATGTTTGATA
ACGGAAGCTTCCTTAGAAGGAGGAAAAGGTTTAAGAGGCACCAACAGGAGTTCTTTAAGGATGGACTCAT
GATGTACAACTCTCTGCCTTACTACAGACCCTACAGTGCTATCCAACCTCAGCCAGTGCTCCAGCAGACT
TCACTGACATGCATGGCAATACCAGAGACCTTGCCCATGTCAACTCACCTTGCACCCTACCCAGACATAA
AGAGGAAGGTTTCTTACCCTGCCCAGGGGGTACACAGGGGTTTTAAAGCCCAGGATGCTGATAACCATCC
CAATAATTCACAGAGCAAATGTTCATTCAGTATTGAGAACATCATGAGGAAACCCAAGGAGCCAGAGCCA
AATATTCAAAGCTTCAACTCACACTGGAACTATAATCATGTATTCCAGAGGCCAAGTTCCTGCCTTCTCC
CAGCTGTGCTTAACTTATCCACTGGCCCTCTGCTAGCCAATACTCGGGGTGCCAGGCAATACAACCTCAT
ACAATTCCCTGGGTGTTACTGATCTAGAACTATAGTGAGTCGTATTACGTAGATCCAGACATGATAAGAT
ACATTGATGAGTTTGGACAAACCACAACTAGAATGCAGTGAAAAAAATGCTTTATTTGTGAAATTTGTGA
TGCTATTGCTTTATTTGTAACCATTATAAGCTGCAATAAACAAGTTAACAACAACAATTGCATTCATTTT
ATGTTTCAGGTTCAGGGGGAGGTGTGGGAGGTTTTTTAATTCGCGGCCGCGGCGCCAATGCATTGGGCCC
GGTACCCAGCTTTTGTTCCCTTTAGTGAGGGTTAATTGCGCGCTTGGCGTAATCATGGTCATAGCTGTTT
CCTGTGTGAAATTGTTATCCGCTCACAATTCCACACAACATACGAGCCGGGAGCATAAAGTGTAAAGCCT
GGGGTGCCTAATGAGTGAGCTAACTCACATTAATTGCGTTGCGCTCACTGCCCGCTTTCCAGTCGGGAAA
CCTGTCGTGCCAGCTGCATTAATGAATCGGCCAACGCGCGGGGAGAGGCGGTTTGCGTATTGGGCGCTCT
TCCGCTTCCTCGCTCACTGACTCGCTGCGCTCGGTCGTTCGGCTGCGGCGAGCGGTATCAGCTCACTCAA
AGGCGGTAATACGGTTATCCACAGAATCAGGGGATAACGCAGGAAAGAACATGTGAGCAAAAGGCCAGCA
AAAGGCCAGGAACCGTAAAAAGGCCGCGTTGCTGGCGTTTTTCCATAGGCTCCGCCCCCCTGACGAGCAT
CACAAAAATCGACGCTCAAGTCAGAGGTGGCGAAACCCGACAGGACTATAAAGATACCAGGCGTTTCCCC
CTGGAAGCTCCCTCGTGCGCTCTCCTGTTCCGACCCTGCCGCTTACCGGATACCTGTCCGCCTTTCTCCC
TTCGGGAAGCGTGGCGCTTTCTCATAGCTCACGCTGTAGGTATCTCAGTTCGGTGTAGGTCGTTCGCTCC
AAGCTGGGCTGTGTGCACGAACCCCCCGTTCAGCCCGACCGCTGCGCCTTATCCGGTAACTATCGTCTTG
AGTCCAACCCGGTAAGACACGACTTATCGCCACTGGCAGCAGCCACTGGTAACAGGATTAGCAGAGCGAG
GTATGTAGGCGGTGCTACAGAGTTCTTGAAGTGGTGGCCTAACTACGGCTACACTAGAAGAACAGTATTT
GGTATCTGCGCTCTGCTGAAGCCAGTTACCTTCGGAAAAAGAGTTGGTAGCTCTTGATCCGGCAAACAAA
CCACCGCTGGTAGCGGTGGTTTTTTTGTTTGCAAGCAGCAGATTACGCGCAGAAAAAAAGGATCTCAAGA
AGATCCTTTGATCTTTTCTACGGGGTCTGACGCTCAGTGGAACGAAAACTCACGTTAAGGGATTTTGGTC
ATGAGATTATCAAAAAGGATCTTCACCTAGATCCTTTTAAATTAAAAATGAAGTTTTAAATCAATCTAAA
GTATATATGAGTAAACTTGGTCTGACAGTTACCAATGCTTAATCAGTGAGGCACCTATCTCAGCGATCTG
TCTATTTCGTTCATCCATAGTTGCCTGACTCCCCGTCGTGTAGATAACTACGATACGGGAGGGCTTACCA
TCTGGCCCCAGTGCTGCAATGATACCGCGAGACCCACGCTCACCGGCTCCAGATTTATCAGCAATAAACC
AGCCAGCCGGAAGGGCCGAGCGCAGAAGTGGTCCTGCAACTTTATCCGCCTCCATCCAGTCTATTAATTG
TTGCCGGGAAGCTAGAGTAAGTAGTTCGCCAGTTAATAGTTTGCGCAACGTTGTTGCCATTGCTACAGGC
ATCGTGGTGTCACGCTCGTCGTTTGGTATGGCTTCATTCAGCTCCGGTTCCCAACGATCAAGGCGAGTTA
CATGATCCCCCATGTTGTGCAAAAAAGCGGTTAGCTCCTTCGGTCCTCCGATCGTTGTCAGAAGTAAGTT
GGCCGCAGTGTTATCACTCATGGTTATGGCAGCACTGCATAATTCTCTTACTGTCATGCCATCCGTAAGA
TGCTTTTCTGTGACTGGTGAGTACTCAACCAAGTCATTCTGAGAATAGTGTATGCGGCGACCGAGTTGCT
CTTGCCCGGCGTCAATACGGGATAATACCGCGCCACATAGCAGAACTTTAAAAGTGCTCATCATTGGAAA
ACGTTCTTCGGGGCGAAAACTCTCAAGGATCTTACCGCTGTTGAGATCCAGTTCGATGTAACCCACTCGT
GCACCCAACTGATCTTCAGCATCTTTTACTTTCACCAGCGTTTCTGGGTGAGCAAAAACAGGAAGGCAAA
ATGCCGCAAAAAAGGGAATAAGGGCGACACGGAAATGTTGAATACTCATACTCTTCCTTTTTCAATATTA
TTGAAGCATTTATCAGGGTTATTGTCTCATGAGCGGATACATATTTGAATGTATTTAGAAAAATAAACAA
ATAGGGGTTCCGCGCACATTTCCCCGAAAAGTGCCACCTAAATTGTAAGCGTTAATATTTTGTTAAAATT
CGCGTTAAATTTTTGTTAAATCAGCTCATTTTTTAACCAATAGGCCGAAATCGGCAAAATCCCTTATAAA
TCAAAAGAATAGACCGAGATAGGGT
[37 nt withheld, positions 4016-4052]
AAAGAACGTGGACTCCAACGTCAAAGG
[49 nt withheld, positions 4080-4128]
T
[91 nt withheld, positions 4130-4220]
G
[124 nt withheld, positions 4222-4345]
CCCATTCGCCATTCAGGCTGCGCAACTGTTGGGAAGGGCGATCGGTGCGGGCCTCTTCGCTATTACGCCA
GTCGACCGCCAATTCAATATGGCGTATATGGACTCATGCCAATTCAATATGGTGGATCTGGACCTGTGCC
AATTCAATATGGCGTATATGGACTCGTGCCAATTCAATATGGTGGATCTGGACCCCAGCCAATTCAATAT
GGCGGACTTGGCACCATGCCAATTCAATATGGCGGACCTGGCACTGTGCCAACTGGGGAGGGGTCTACTT
GGCACGGTGCCAAGTTTGAGGAGGGGTCTTGGCCCTGTGCCAAGTCCGCCATATTGAATTGGCATGGTGC
CAATAATGGCGGCCATATTGGCTATATGCCAGGATCAATATATAGGCAATATCCAATATGGCCCTATGCC
AATATGGCTATTGGCCAGGTTCAATACTATGTATTGGCCCTATGCCATATAGTATTCCATATATGGGTTT
TCCTATTGACGTAGATAGCCCCTCCCAATGGGCGGTCCCATATACCATATATGGGGCTTCCTAATACCGC
CCATAGCCACTCCCCCATTGACGTCAATGGTCTCTATATATGGTCTTTCCTATTGACGTCATATGGGCGG
TCCTATTGACGTATATGGCGCCTCCCCCATTGACGTCAATTACGGTAAATGGCCCGCCTGGCTCAATGCC
CATTGACGTCAATAGGACCACCCACCATTGACGTCAATGGGATGGCTCATTGCCCATTCATATCCGTTCT
CACGCCCCCTATTGACGTCAATGACGGTAAATGGCCCACTTGGCAGTACATCAATATCTATTAATAGTAA
CTTGGCAAGTACATTACTATTGGAAGTACGCCAGGGTACATTGGCAGTACTCCCATTGACGTCAATGGCG
GTAAATGGCCCGCGATGGCTGCCAAGTACATCCCCATTGACGTCAATGGGGAGGGGCAATGACGCAAATG
GGCGTTCCATTGACGTAAATGGGCGGTAGGCGTGCCTAATGGGAGGTCTATATAAGCAATGCTCGTTTAG
GGAAC
Features (pLannotate 1.2.2; 21 found; start..end, strand, type, name):
     35..53      +  promoter       SP6 promoter: promoter for bacteriophage SP6 RNA polymerase
    103..132     +  CDS            Myc: Myc (human c-Myc proto-oncogene) epitope tag
    142..171     +  CDS            Myc: Myc (human c-Myc proto-oncogene) epitope tag
    181..210     +  CDS            Myc: Myc (human c-Myc proto-oncogene) epitope tag
    220..249     +  CDS            Myc: Myc (human c-Myc proto-oncogene) epitope tag
    259..288     +  CDS            Myc: Myc (human c-Myc proto-oncogene) epitope tag
    322..351     +  CDS            Myc: Myc (human c-Myc proto-oncogene) epitope tag
    364..1419    +  CDS            foxd5-a: FXD5A_XENLA - Also known as foxd5a From Xenopus laevis (African clawed frog).
   1430..1447    -  promoter       T7 promoter (fragment): promoter for bacteriophage T7 RNA polymerase
   1452..1586    -  polyA_signal   SV40 poly(A) signal: SV40 polyadenylation signal
   1699..1717    -  promoter       T3 promoter: promoter for bacteriophage T3 RNA polymerase
   1762..1778    -  protein_bind   lac operator: The lac repressor binds to the lac operator to inhibit transcription in E. coli. This inhibition can be relieved by adding lactose or isopropyl-β-D-thiogalactopyranoside (IPTG). lac repressor encoded by lacI
   1786..1816    -  promoter       lac promoter: promoter for the E. coli lac operon
   1831..1852    -  protein_bind   CAP binding site: CAP binding activates transcription in the presence of cAMP. E. coli catabolite activator protein
   1865..1957    -  CDS            lacI (fragment): lac repressor; lacI; The lac repressor binds to the lac operator to inhibit transcription in E. coli. This inhibition can be relieved by adding lactose or isopropyl-β-D-thiogalactopyranoside (IPTG).
   2140..2728    -  rep_origin     ori: high-copy-number ColE1/pMB1/pBR322/pUC origin of replication
   2899..3759    -  CDS            AmpR: β-lactamase; bla; confers resistance to ampicillin, carbenicillin, and related antibiotics
   3760..3864    -  promoter       AmpR promoter: bla
   3917..4345    -  rep_origin     f1 ori (sequence partly withheld): f1 bacteriophage origin of replication; arrow indicates direction of (+) strand synthesis
   4350..4416    -  CDS            lacZα (fragment): LacZα fragment of β-galactosidase; lacZ fragment
   4423..5400    +  promoter       CMV IE94 promoter: enhancer/promoter region of simian cytomegalovirus major immediate early transcription unit IE94
