[The description below was written by a language model from this plasmid's Addgene catalogue record and pLannotate feature annotations shown in this document.]
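Description:
pCS2-foxd4l1.1-QR-myc is a 5.4 kb plasmid built on the pCS2+ backbone and catalogued as an in vitro transcription vector for expressing a mutant form of the Xenopus laevis forkhead transcription factor foxd4l1.1 (also called foxd5). It is maintained in E. coli as a high-copy plasmid through a ColE1/pUC-type origin and selected with ampicillin via the β-lactamase gene. An f1 origin and remnants of the lac promoter/operator, lacI and lacZα are also annotated as backbone carry-over.

The annotated coding region begins with six tandem copies of the Myc epitope, placed N-terminal to the foxd5-a open reading frame of roughly 1.06 kb (the catalogue gives the insert as 1160 bp). The insert carries a glutamine-to-arginine substitution located just upstream of a conserved motif in the protein; the record does not give the residue number or state its functional consequence. Upstream of the fusion lies an SP6 promoter, which allows synthesis of sense mRNA in vitro, and immediately before it the simian CMV IE94 enhancer/promoter, which can drive expression directly in vertebrate cells or embryos. An SV40 polyadenylation signal follows the coding sequence, supplying a poly(A) signal for transcripts. T7 (a fragment) and T3 promoters sit downstream in the antisense orientation, a standard pCS2+ arrangement.

The stated purpose is expression of Xenopus foxd4, and the associated work concerns how specific FoxD4/5 domains activate and repress neural transcription factor genes. The construct therefore serves as a Myc-detectable point-mutant variant for such structure–function studies, most plausibly through SP6-transcribed mRNA.
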