Addgene plasmid #185521: pCS2-foxd4l1.1-QR-myc
Purpose: Expression of Xenopus laevis foxd4
Depositing lab: Sally Moody. Depositing organization: George Washington University. Publication: Specific domains of FoxD4/5 activate and repress neural transcription factor genes to control the progression of immature neural ectoderm to differentiating neural plate. Neilson KM, Klein SL, Mhaske P, Mood K, Daar IO, Moody SA. Dev Biol. 2012 May 15;365(2):363-75. doi: 10.1016/j.ydbio.2012.03.004. Epub 2012 Mar 10. PubMed 22425621.
Backbone
  Vector backbone: pCS2+
  Vector type: In vitro transcription
Growth in bacteria
  Bacterial resistance: Ampicillin, 100 μg/mL
  Growth temperature: 37°C
  Growth strain: DH5alpha
  Copy number: High Copy
Gene/Insert
  Gene/Insert name: foxd4l1.1 (alt name: foxd5)
  Species: X. laevis (frog)
  Insert size (bp): 1160
  Mutation: replaces Q>R upstream of GARQYLNI
  Tag / fusion protein: myc (N terminal on insert)
  Cloning method: Restriction Enzyme; 5′ cloning site unknown (unknown if destroyed)
Terms and licenses: Academic/Nonprofit Terms; Industry Terms: Not Available to Industry
How to cite: pCS2-foxd4l1.1-QR-myc was a gift from Sally Moody (Addgene plasmid # 185521 ; http://n2t.net/addgene:185521 ; RRID:Addgene_185521)
