>Addgene plasmid #185521 | pCS2-foxd4l1.1-QR-myc | depositor partial sequence | sequence record 366662 | pCS2-foxd4l1.1-QR-myc-F-SP6
NNNNNNNNNNNNNNNNNNTNNNNNGNTNNNTCGATTTAAGCTATGGAGCAAAAGCTCATTTCTGAAGAGG
ACTTGAATGAAATGGAGCAAAAGCTCATTTCTGAAGAGGACTTGAATGAAATGGAGCAAAAGCTCATTTC
TGAAGAGGACTTGAATGAAATGGAGCAAAAGCTCATTTCTGAAGAGGACTTGAATGAAATGGAGCAAAAG
CTCATTTCTGAAGAGGACTTGAATGAAATGGAGAGCTTGGGCGACCTCACCATGGAGCAAAAGCTCATTT
CTGAAGAGGACTTGAATTCAAGGCCTATGAGCTTTAGCCAGGAGTCTGGTGCCCATCATCACCCCCAGGA
TTATGCAGGACTTTCTGATGAGGAGGATGAAATTGATATTCTTGGAGAAGATGATCCCTGCAGCCTAAAG
TCACACTTTTACCTACAGCCCACACATTCAGTGATGGGGGACAGTGAGATGCTGAGTCCTTCCAAGCTCA
GCTGCACTGAAAGTGAGAGTGATTCCTCTGGAGAGAGTGAAGGAGGTACTTCTAAAGACTCCTCAACCAC
CCCAACTGGTAGCAAAGCCAAAAGGACTCTGGTAAAGCCTCCTTACTCTTACATTGCTCTAATCACCATG
GCTATCCTGCAGAGTCCCCACAAGAAACTGACTCTCAGTGGCATCTGTGATTTTATCAGCAGCAAGTTCC
CTTACTACAAGGACAAGTTCCCTGCTTGGCAGAATTCCATCAGGCACAACCTGTCCCTTAATGACTGCTT
TATTAAAATACCACGGGAACCAGGAAATCCGGGAAAAGGCAATTATTGGACACTGGACCCTGCTTCTGAN
GACATGTTTGATAACGGAAGCTTCCTTAGAAGGAGGAAAAGGTTTAAGAGGCACCAACAGGAGTTCTTNA
NGATGGACTCATGATGTACAACTCTCTGCCTTACTACAGACCCTACAGTGCTATCCACCTCAGCCAGTGC
N
