>Addgene plasmid #185521 | pCS2-foxd4l1.1-QR-myc | depositor partial sequence | sequence record 366664 | pCS2-foxd4l1.1-QR-myc-M13R
NNNNNNNNNNNNGNNTTNNNNTCNCTAANGGGAACAAAAGCTGGGTACCGGGCCCAATGCATTGGCGCCG
CGGCCGCGAATTAAAAAACCTCCCACACCTCCCCCTGAACCTGAAACATAAAATGAATGCAATTGTTGTT
GTTAACTTGTTTATTGCAGCTTATAATGGTTACAAATAAAGCAATAGCATCACAAATTTCACAAATAAAG
CATTTTTTTCACTGCATTCTAGTTGTGGTTTGTCCAAACTCATCAATGTATCTTATCATGTCTGGATCTA
CGTAATACGACTCACTATAGTTCTAGATCAGTAACACCCAGGGAATTGTATGAGGTTGTATTGCCTGGCA
CCCCGAGTATTGGCTAGCAGAGGGCCAGTGGATAAGTTAAGCACAGCTGGGAGAAGGCAGGAACTTGGCC
TCTGGAATACATGATTATAGTTCCAGTGTGAGTTGAAGCTTTGAATATTTGGCTCTGGCTCCTTGGGTTT
CCTCATGATGTTCTCAATACTGAATGAACATTTGCTCTGTGAATTATTGGGATGGTTATCAGCATCCTGG
GCTTTAAAACCCCTGTGTACCCCCTGGGCAGGGTAAGAAACCTTCCTCTTTATGTCTGGGTAGGGTGCAA
GGTGAGTTGACATGGGCAAGGTCTCTGGTATTGCCATGCATGTCAGTGAAGTCTGCTGGAGCACTGGCTG
AGGTTGGATAGCACTGTAGGGTCTGTAGTAAGGCAGAGAGTTGTACATCATGAGTCCATCCTTAAAGAAC
TCCTGTTGGTGCCTCTTAAACCTTTTCCTCCTTCTAAGGAAGCTTCCGTTATCAAACATGTCCTCAGAAG
CANGGTCCAGTGTCCAATAATTGCCTTTTCCCGGATTTCCTGGTTCCCGTGGTATTTTAATAAAGCAGTC
ATTNAAGGNACANGTTGTGCCTGATGGAATTCTGCCAAGCAGGAACTTGTCCTTGTANTAAGGNACTTGC
TGCTGATAAAATC
